Addgene plasmid #15837: pMOR11-2-ISH
Depositing lab: Peter Mombaerts. Depositing organization: Rockefeller University. Publication: Differential impact of Lhx2 deficiency on expression of class I and class II odorant receptor genes in mouse. Hirota J, Omura M, Mombaerts P. Mol Cell Neurosci. 2007 Apr . 34(4):679-88. 10.1016/j.mcn.2007.01.014 PubMed 17350283.
Backbone
  Vector backbone: pGEM-T Easy
  Backbone manufacturer: promega
  Backbone size w/o insert (bp): 3015
  Vector type: cloning vector
Growth in bacteria
  Bacterial resistance: Ampicillin, 100 μg/mL
  Growth temperature: 37°C
  Growth strain: DH5alpha
  Copy number: High Copy
Gene/Insert
  Gene/Insert name: MOR11-2 (alt name: Olfr33)
  Species: M. musculus (mouse)
  Insert size (bp): 957
  GenBank ID: NM_147073
  Entrez Gene: Olfr33 (a.k.a. ORL181, MOR11-2, MTPCR33, MGC123818, MGC123819)
  Cloning method: Restriction Enzyme
  Sequencing primers: 5′ M13R; 3′ M13
Terms and licenses: Academic/Nonprofit Terms; Industry Terms: Not Available to Industry
How to cite: pMOR11-2-ISH was a gift from Peter Mombaerts (Addgene plasmid # 15837 ; http://n2t.net/addgene:15837 ; RRID:Addgene_15837)
