[The description below was written by a language model from this plasmid's Addgene catalogue record.]
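Description:
pMOR11-2-ISH is a bacterial cloning plasmid built on the pGEM-T Easy backbone (about 3.0 kb without insert), carrying a 957 bp fragment of the mouse odorant receptor gene MOR11-2, also known as Olfr33. It is maintained in E. coli as a high-copy plasmid under ampicillin selection. The record lists the vector type simply as a cloning vector; there is no indication of a eukaryotic promoter, tag, reporter or other expression element, so the construct is not designed for expressing the receptor protein in cells.

The insert was introduced by restriction enzyme cloning, and it can be sequenced from either side with the standard M13 forward and reverse primers that flank the pGEM-T Easy multiple cloning site. In that backbone family the cloning site is normally bracketed by opposing T7 and SP6 phage RNA polymerase promoters, which allow in vitro transcription of either strand of an insert. No feature table is supplied here, so the orientation of the Olfr33 fragment relative to those promoters, and exactly which part of the gene the fragment covers, are not stated.

The "ISH" suffix in the name, together with the associated study of how Lhx2 deficiency affects expression of class I and class II odorant receptor genes in mouse, suggests that the plasmid serves as a template for generating labelled riboprobes for in situ hybridization, to detect Olfr33 transcripts in olfactory tissue. This use is inferred from the name and context rather than explicitly recorded.
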