>Addgene plasmid #15837 | pMOR11-2-ISH | depositor partial sequence | sequence record 8375 | Author sequence
ATGATCTCCTCAAAGGCTTTTGTCAATATCACCTTCTTCCAGCCACAATCTTTCCTGATGACTGGCATAC
CAGGACTAGAGTTTGCTCATGGCTGGATCTCCATCCCATTCTCTTCCATGTACACTGTGGCACTCACTGG
AAACTGCCTCATCCTCCTGGCTGTGAGGAGGACCCATAGCCTACACCAGCCCATGTACTACTTTCTGTCC
ATGCTAGCCCTAAGTGATGTGGGTCTCAGCTTGTCCACATTGCCTTCCACCCTGGCTGTGCTCTGGTTTG
ACTATCGTTTCATCGACTTCAATGCCTGTCTGATCCAAATGTTCTTTCTTCATTTCTTCTCTGTGGTAGA
GTCCTCAGTCCTCTTGGCCATGTCATTTGACCGCTTTGTGGCTATCTCCAACCCTCTGCGCTATGCATCT
GTCCTCACTAACAATGTCATCATCAGGATTGGGGTGGCCATTACAACCCGAGCTACTTTGTCCCTCTTAC
CATTGCCCTTCTTGCTGAAGAGGCTGAACTACTGCCCTGGCAAGATCCTCCTGTCTCACTCATTCTGTTT
CCATGCTGATGTCATGAAGCTGGCCTGTGCTGACATTACTGTCAACATCCTATATGGACTCTATGTGGTT
CTGTCCACAGTGGGTATAGACTCCTTGCTTATTGTCATGTCCTATTCCTTGATTCTTCACACAGTCATGG
GGCTAGCCTCTCCCAGGGAGCGTGTCCGGACCCTCAACACATGTGTTTCCCATATCTTGGCTGTCCTGGT
CTTCTACATTCCAGTCATAGGTGTGTCCATGATCCATCGTTTTGGAAAGCACCTGCCTCACATTGTTCAT
GCCCTGGTTGCGTATGTGTACCTTGTGGTGCCTCCTGTGCTCAACCCCATCATCTACAGTGTCAAGTCCA
AACCCATCAGGGGAGCCATGTTCAGAGTGCTAAGTAGGAAAGGCTAA
