>Addgene plasmid #15837 | pMOR11-2-ISH | addgene partial sequence | sequence record 22573 | 15837 with M13R
TGGGAGCTCTCCCATATGGTCGACCTGCAGGCGGCCGCACTAGTGATTATGATCTCCTCAAAGGCTTTTG
TCAATATCACCTTCTTCCAGCCACAATCTTTCCTGATGACTGGCATACCAGGACTAGAGTTTGCTCATGG
CTGGATCTCCATCCCATTCTCTTCCATGTACACTGTGGCACTCACTGGAAACTGCCTCATCCTCCTGGCT
GTGAGGAGGACCCATAGCCTACACCAGCCCATGTACTACTTTCTGTCCATGCTAGCCCTAAGTGATGTGG
GTCTCAGCTTGTCCACATTGCCTTCCACCCTGGCTGTGCTCTGGTTTGACTATCGTTTCATCGACTTCAA
TGCCTGTCTGATCCAAATGTTCTTTCTTCATTTCTTCTCTGTGGTAGAGTCCTCAGTCCTCTTGGCCATG
TCATTTGACCGCTTTGTGGCTATCTCCAACCCTCTGCGCTATGCATCTGTCCTCACTAACAATGTCATCA
TCAGGATTGGGGTGGCCATTACAACCCGAGCTACTTTGTCCCTCTTACCATTGCCCTTCTTGCTGAAGAG
GCTGAACTACTGCCCTGGCAAGATCCTCCTGTCTCACTCATTCTGTTTCCATGCTGATGTCATGAAGCTG
GCCTGTGCTGACATTACTGTCAACATCCTATATGGACTCTATGTGGTTCTGTCCACAGTGGGTATAGACT
CCTTGCTTATTGTCATGTCCTAT
